Addgene plasmid #113454: pLenti myc-NL-GW
Purpose: (Empty Backbone) Lentiviral NanoLuc Gateway shuttle vector for N-terminal fusions
Depositing lab: Erich Wanker. Depositing organization: Max-Delbrueck-Centrum fuer Molekulare Medizin (MDC). Publication: LuTHy: a double-readout bioluminescence-based two-hybrid technology for quantitative mapping of protein-protein interactions in mammalian cells. Trepte P, Kruse S, Kostova S, Hoffmann S, Buntru A, Tempelmeier A, Secker C, Diez L, Schulz A, Klockmeier K, Zenkner M, Golusik S, Rau K, Schnoegl S, Garner CC, Wanker EE. Mol Syst Biol. 2018 Jul 11;14(7):e8071. doi: 10.15252/msb.20178071. PubMed 29997244.
Backbone
  Vector backbone: FUGW
  Backbone manufacturer: FUGW was a gift from David Baltimore (Addgene plasmid # 14883)
  Backbone size (bp): 9955
  Vector type: Mammalian Expression, Lentiviral, Luciferase
  Promoter: hUbC
  Tag / fusion protein: cmyc-NanoLuc (N terminal on insert)
Growth in bacteria
  Bacterial resistance: Chloramphenicol and Ampicillin, 25 & 100 μg/mL
  Growth temperature: 37°C
  Growth strain: ccdB Survival
  Copy number: High Copy
Gene/Insert
  Cloning method: Gateway Cloning
  Sequencing primers: 5′ gaacggcaacaaaattatcgac; 3′ ggcattaaagcagcgtatcc
Resource information
  A portion of this plasmid was derived from a plasmid made by: Viral Core Facility (VCF) of the Charité – Universitätsmedizin Berlin
Terms and licenses: Academic/Nonprofit Terms; Industry Terms: Not Available to Industry
How to cite: pLenti myc-NL-GW was a gift from Erich Wanker (Addgene plasmid # 113454 ; http://n2t.net/addgene:113454 ; RRID:Addgene_113454)
