[The description below was written by a language model from this plasmid's Addgene catalogue record and pLannotate feature annotations shown in this document.]
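Description:
pLenti myc-NL-GW is an empty lentiviral Gateway destination vector built on the FUGW backbone, designed to express a protein of interest in mammalian cells as an N-terminal fusion to c-myc-tagged NanoLuc luciferase. It replicates in E. coli from a high-copy ColE1/pUC-type origin and carries an ampicillin resistance gene on the backbone. An f1 origin is also present, along with an SV40/EM7-driven bleomycin/Zeocin resistance cassette that lies outside the viral transfer region. Because the Gateway cassette contains the gyrase toxin gene ccdB, the unrecombined plasmid must be maintained in a ccdB-tolerant strain. The cassette's chloramphenicol acetyltransferase gene provides the second bacterial selection listed in the record.

The transfer region has a hybrid CMV enhancer/promoter fused to a truncated HIV-1 5' LTR, which drives genomic RNA production in packaging cells. This is followed by the Ψ packaging signal with a partial gag sequence, the RRE for Rev-dependent nuclear export, and the cPPT/CTS. Internally, the human ubiquitin C promoter drives the NanoLuc coding sequence. The myc tag named in the catalogue entry is not separately annotated in the feature tables. NanoLuc runs directly into attR1, the CmR-ccdB cassette and attR2, so an LR reaction with an entry clone replaces the cassette with an open reading frame downstream of NanoLuc. A WPRE to enhance transcript expression, a truncated 3' LTR and a bGH polyadenylation signal follow.

The associated publication describes a bioluminescence-based two-hybrid method for quantifying protein-protein interactions in mammalian cells, and this vector supplies NanoLuc-tagged fusion proteins by lentiviral delivery. The depositor and sequencing-derived records differ slightly in length (11,424 versus 11,467 nt) but show the same feature set.
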