Features (pLannotate 1.2.2; 37 found; start..end, strand, type, name):
      1..37      -  misc_feature   bom (fragment): basis of mobility region from pBR322
    192..571     +  enhancer       CMV enhancer: human cytomegalovirus immediate early enhancer
    572..771     +  promoter       CMV promoter: human cytomegalovirus (CMV) immediate early promoter
    789..969     +  LTR            5' LTR (truncated): truncated 5' long terminal repeat (LTR) from HIV-1
   1016..1141    +  misc_feature   HIV-1 Ψ: packaging signal of human immunodeficiency virus type 1
   1125..1488    +  CDS            HIV-1 gag (fragment): gag protein from human immunodeficiency virus 1; gag
   1634..1867    +  misc_feature   RRE: The Rev response element (RRE) of HIV-1 allows for Rev-dependent mRNA export from the nucleus to the cytoplasm.
   2244..2344    +  CDS            Rev (fragment): human immunodeficiency virus 1 (HIV-1) Rev protein; rev; enhances nuclear export of unspliced and incompletely spliced viral mRNAs
   2394..2511    +  misc_feature   cPPT/CTS: central polypurine tract and central termination sequence of HIV-1
   2576..3787    +  promoter       UbC promoter: human ubiquitin C promoter
   3853..4364    +  CDS            Nluc (fragment): NanoLuc® luciferase human codon-optimized
   4371..4495    +  protein_bind   attR1: mutant version of attR; recombination site for the Gateway® LR reaction LR Clonase™
   4520..4550    +  promoter       lac UV5 promoter: E. coli lac promoter with an "up" mutation
   4574..4603    +  promoter       cat promoter (fragment): promoter of the E. coli cat gene encoding chloramphenicol acetyltransferase
   4604..5263    +  CDS            CmR: chloramphenicol acetyltransferase; cat; confers resistance to chloramphenicol
   5442..5600    +  CDS            ccdA (fragment): CCDA_ECO57 - Also known as H, letA. Experimental evidence at protein level: Swiss-Prot protein existence level 1. Antitoxin component of a type II toxin-antitoxin (TA) system which inhibits the post-segregational killing (PSK) of plasmid-free cells, also referred to as a plasmid addiction system. Binds to and blocks the activity of CcdB; will also remove bound CcdB protein from the CcdB-GyrA complex by forming a CcdA-CcdB complex, a process termed rejuvenation. Functions as a transcriptional corepressor for the ccdAB operon, repression also requires CcdB (By similarity). From Escherichia coli
   5605..5907    +  CDS            ccdB: CCDB_ECOLI - Also known as G, letB, letD. Experimental evidence at protein level: Swiss-Prot protein existence level 1. Toxic component of a type II toxin-antitoxin (TA) system, functioning in plasmid maintainence. Responsible for the post- segregational killing (PSK) of plasmid-free cells, also referred to as a plasmid addiction system. Half-life of over 2 hours. Cell killing by CcdB is accompanied by filamentation, defects in chromosome and plasmid segregation, defects in cell division, formation of anucleate cells, decreased DNA synthesis and plasmid loss. Interferes with the activity of DN
   5951..6075    -  protein_bind   attR2: mutant version of attR; recombination site for the Gateway® LR reaction LR Clonase™
   6090..6114    +  misc_feature   MCS (fragment): pBluescript multiple cloning site
   6114..6702    +  misc_feature   WPRE: woodchuck hepatitis virus posttranscriptional regulatory element
   6639..7220    +  CDS            nef (fragment): NEF_HV1H2 - Experimental evidence at protein level: Swiss-Prot protein existence level 1. Extracellular Nef protein targets CD4(+) T-lymphocytes for apoptosis by interacting with CXCR4 surface receptors. From Human immunodeficiency virus type 1 group M subtype B (isolate HXB2) (HIV-1).
   7227..7407    +  LTR            5' LTR (truncated): truncated 5' long terminal repeat (LTR) from HIV-1
   7439..7663    +  polyA_signal   bGH poly(A) signal: bovine growth hormone polyadenylation signal
   7667..7688    +  promoter       SV40 promoter (fragment): SV40 enhancer and early promoter
   7709..8137    +  rep_origin     f1 ori (sequence partly withheld): f1 bacteriophage origin of replication; arrow indicates direction of (+) strand synthesis
   8151..8480    +  promoter       SV40 promoter: SV40 enhancer and early promoter
   8528..8575    +  promoter       EM7 promoter: synthetic bacterial promoter&nbsp
   8594..8968    +  CDS            BleoR: antibiotic-binding protein; Sh ble from Streptoalloteichus hindustanus; confers resistance to bleomycin, phleomycin, and Zeocin™
   8978..9103    +  CDS            ble (fragment): BLE_KLEPN - Experimental evidence at protein level: Swiss-Prot protein existence level 1. Binding protein with a strong affinity to the bleomycin family of antibiotics. Binds to CL990; an antimitotic-antibiotic compound. From Klebsiella pneumoniae.
   9098..9219    +  polyA_signal   SV40 poly(A) signal: SV40 polyadenylation signal
   9290..9312    -  protein_bind   lac operator (fragment): The lac repressor binds to the lac operator to inhibit transcription in E. coli. This inhibition can be relieved by adding lactose or isopropyl-β-D-thiogalactopyranoside (IPTG). lac repressor encoded by lacI
   9316..9346    -  promoter       lac promoter: promoter for the E. coli lac operon
   9361..9382    -  protein_bind   CAP binding site: CAP binding activates transcription in the presence of cAMP. E. coli catabolite activator protein
   9395..9487    -  CDS            lacI (fragment): lac repressor; lacI; The lac repressor binds to the lac operator to inhibit transcription in E. coli. This inhibition can be relieved by adding lactose or isopropyl-β-D-thiogalactopyranoside (IPTG).
   9670..10258   -  rep_origin     ori: high-copy-number ColE1/pMB1/pBR322/pUC origin of replication
  10429..11289   -  CDS            AmpR: β-lactamase; bla; confers resistance to ampicillin, carbenicillin, and related antibiotics
  11290..11394   -  promoter       AmpR promoter: bla
>Addgene plasmid #113454 | pLenti myc-NL-GW | depositor full sequence | sequence record 214035 | pLenti myc-NL-GW sequence 11424 bps
TACAATCTGCTCTGATGCCGCATAGTTAAGCCAGTATCTGCTCCCTGCTTGTGTGTTGGAGGTCGCTGAG
TAGTGCGCGAGCAAAATTTAAGCTACAACAAGGCAAGGCTTGACCGACAATTGCATGAAGAATCTGCTTA
GGGTTAGGCGTTTTGCGCTGCTTCGCGATGTACGGGCCAGATATACGCGTTGACATTGATTATTGACTAG
TTATTAATAGTAATCAATTACGGGGTCATTAGTTCATAGCCCATATATGGAGTTCCGCGTTACATAACTT
ACGGTAAATGGCCCGCCTGGCTGACCGCCCAACGACCCCCGCCCATTGACGTCAATAATGACGTATGTTC
CCATAGTAACGCCAATAGGGACTTTCCATTGACGTCAATGGGTGGAGTATTTACGGTAAACTGCCCACTT
GGCAGTACATCAAGTGTATCATATGCCAAGTACGCCCCCTATTGACGTCAATGACGGTAAATGGCCCGCC
TGGCATTATGCCCAGTACATGACCTTATGGGACTTTCCTACTTGGCAGTACATCTACGTATTAGTCATCG
CTATTACCATGGTGATGCGGTTTTGGCAGTACATCAATGGGCGTGGATAGCGGTTTGACTCACGGGGATT
TCCAAGTCTCCACCCCATTGACGTCAATGGGAGTTTGTTTTGGCACCAAAATCAACGGGACTTTCCAAAA
TGTCGTAACAACTCCGCCCCATTGACGCAAATGGGCGGTAGGCGTGTACGGTGGGAGGTCTATATAAGCA
GCGCGTTTTGCCTGTACTGGGTCTCTCTGGTTAGACCAGATCTGAGCCTGGGAGCTCTCTGGCTAACTAG
GGAACCCACTGCTTAAGCCTCAATAAAGCTTGCCTTGAGTGCTTCAAGTAGTGTGTGCCCGTCTGTTGTG
TGACTCTGGTAACTAGAGATCCCTCAGACCCTTTTAGTCAGTGTGGAAAATCTCTAGCAGTGGCGCCCGA
ACAGGGACTTGAAAGCGAAAGGGAAACCAGAGGAGCTCTCTCGACGCAGGACTCGGCTTGCTGAAGCGCG
CACGGCAAGAGGCGAGGGGCGGCGACTGGTGAGTACGCCAAAAATTTTGACTAGCGGAGGCTAGAAGGAG
AGAGATGGGTGCGAGAGCGTCAGTATTAAGCGGGGGAGAATTAGATCGCGATGGGAAAAAATTCGGTTAA
GGCCAGGGGGAAAGAAAAAATATAAATTAAAACATATAGTATGGGCAAGCAGGGAGCTAGAACGATTCGC
AGTTAATCCTGGCCTGTTAGAAACATCAGAAGGCTGTAGACAAATACTGGGACAGCTACAACCATCCCTT
CAGACAGGATCAGAAGAACTTAGATCATTATATAATACAGTAGCAACCCTCTATTGTGTGCATCAAAGGA
TAGAGATAAAAGACACCAAGGAAGCTTTAGACAAGATAGAGGAAGAGCAAAACAAAAGTAAGACCACCGC
ACAGCAAGCGGCCGCTGATCTTCAGACCTGGAGGAGGAGATATGAGGGACAATTGGAGAAGTGAATTATA
TAAATATAAAGTAGTAAAAATTGAACCATTAGGAGTAGCACCCACCAAGGCAAAGAGAAGAGTGGTGCAG
AGAGAAAAAAGAGCAGTGGGAATAGGAGCTTTGTTCCTTGGGTTCTTGGGAGCAGCAGGAAGCACTATGG
GCGCAGCGTCAATGACGCTGACGGTACAGGCCAGACAATTATTGTCTGGTATAGTGCAGCAGCAGAACAA
TTTGCTGAGGGCTATTGAGGCGCAACAGCATCTGTTGCAACTCACAGTCTGGGGCATCAAGCAGCTCCAG
GCAAGAATCCTGGCTGTGGAAAGATACCTAAAGGATCAACAGCTCCTGGGGATTTGGGGTTGCTCTGGAA
AACTCATTTGCACCACTGCTGTGCCTTGGAATGCTAGTTGGAGTAATAAATCTCTGGAACAGATTTGGAA
TCACACGACCTGGATGGAGTGGGACAGAGAAATTAACAATTACACAAGCTTAATACACTCCTTAATTGAA
GAATCGCAAAACCAGCAAGAAAAGAATGAACAAGAATTATTGGAATTAGATAAATGGGCAAGTTTGTGGA
ATTGGTTTAACATAACAAATTGGCTGTGGTATATAAAATTATTCATAATGATAGTAGGAGGCTTGGTAGG
TTTAAGAATAGTTTTTGCTGTACTTTCTATAGTGAATAGAGTTAGGCAGGGATATTCACCATTATCGTTT
CAGACCCACCTCCCAACCCCGAGGGGACCCGACAGGCCCGAAGGAATAGAAGAAGAAGGTGGAGAGAGAG
ACAGAGACAGATCCATTCGATTAGTGAACGGATCGGCACTGCGTGCGCCAATTCTGCAGACAAATGGCAG
TATTCATCCACAATTTTAAAAGAAAAGGGGGGATTGGGGGGTACAGTGCAGGGGAAAGAATAGTAGACAT
AATAGCAACAGACATACAAACTAAAGAATTACAAAAACAAATTACAAAAATTCAAAATTTTCGGGTTTAT
TACAGGGACAGCAGAGATCCAGTTTGGTTAATTAACCCGTGTCGGCTCCAGATCTGGCCTCCGCGCCGGG
TTTTGGCGCCTCCCGCGGGCGCCCCCCTCCTCACGGCGAGCGCTGCCACGTCAGACGAAGGGCGCAGGAG
CGTTCCTGATCCTTCCGCCCGGACGCTCAGGACAGCGGCCCGCTGCTCATAAGACTCGGCCTTAGAACCC
CAGTATCAGCAGAAGGACATTTTAGGACGGGACTTGGGTGACTCTAGGGCACTGGTTTTCTTTCCAGAGA
GCGGAACAGGCGAGGAAAAGTAGTCCCTTCTCGGCGATTCTGCGGAGGGATCTCCGTGGGGCGGTGAACG
CCGATGATTATATAAGGACGCGCCGGGTGTGGCACAGCTAGTTCCGTCGCAGCCGGGATTTGGGTCGCGG
TTCTTGTTTGTGGATCGCTGTGATCGTCACTTGGTGAGTTGCGGGCTGCTGGGCTGGCCGGGGCTTTCGT
GGCCGCCGGGCCGCTCGGTGGGACGGAAGCGTGTGGAGAGACCGCCAAGGGCTGTAGTCTGGGTCCGCGA
GCAAGGTTGCCCTGAACTGGGGGTTGGGGGGAGCGCACAAAATGGCGGCTGTTCCCGAGTCTTGAATGGA
AGACGCTTGTAAGGCGGGCTGTGAGGTCGTTGAAACAAGGTGGGGGGCATGGTGGGCGGCAAGAACCCAA
GGTCTTGAGGCCTTCGCTAATGCGGGAAAGCTCTTATTCGGGTGAGATGGGCTGGGGCACCATCTGGGGA
CCCTGACGTGAAGTTTGTCACTGACTGGAGAACTCGGGTTTGTCGTCTGGTTGCGGGGGCGGCAGTTATG
CGGTGCCGTTGGGCAGTGCACCCGTACCTTTGGGAGCGCGCGCCTCGTCGTGTCGTGACGTCACCCGTTC
TGTTGGCTTATAATGCAGGGTGGGGCCACCTGCCGGTAGGTGTGCGGTAGGCTTTTCTCCGTCGCAGGAC
GCAGGGTTCGGGCCTAGGGTAGGCTCTCCTGAATCGACAGGCGCCGGACCTCTGGTGAGGGGAGGGATAA
GTGAGGCGTCAGTTTCTTTGGTCGGTTTTATGTACCTATCTTCTTAAGTAGCTGAAGCTCCGGTTTTGAA
CTATGCGCTCGGGGTTGGCGAGTGTGTTTTGTGAAGTTTTTTAGGCACCTTTTGAAATGTAATCATTTGG
GTCAATATGTAATTTTCAGTGTTAGACTAGTAAATTGTCCGCTAAATTCTGGCCGTTTTTTGGCTTTTTT
GTTAGACGAAGCTTGGGCCCGGGAATTAATTCGCTAGCACCATGGAACAGAAACTGATCTCTGAAGAAGA
CCTGGTCTTCACACTCGAAGATTTCGTTGGGGACTGGCGACAGACAGCCGGCTACAACCTGGACCAAGTC
CTTGAACAGGGAGGTGTGTCCAGTTTGTTTCAGAATCTCGGGGTGTCCGTAACTCCGATCCAAAGGATTG
TCCTGAGCGGTGAAAATGGGCTGAAGATCGACATCCATGTCATCATCCCGTATGAAGGTCTGAGCGGCGA
CCAAATGGGCCAGATCGAAAAAATTTTTAAGGTGGTGTACCCTGTGGATGATCATCACTTTAAGGTGATC
CTGCACTATGGCACACTGGTAATCGACGGGGTTACGCCGAACATGATCGACTATTTCGGACGGCCGTATG
AAGGCATCGCCGTGTTCGACGGCAAAAAGATCACTGTAACAGGGACCCTGTGGAACGGCAACAAAATTAT
CGACGAGCGCCTGATCAACCCCGACGGCTCCCTGCTGTTCCGAGTAACCATCAACGGAGTGACCGGCTGG
CGGCTGTGCGAACGCATTCTGGCGAAGCTTACAAGTTTGTACAAAAAAGCTGAACGAGAAACGTAAAATG
ATATAAATATCAATATATTAAATTAGATTTTGCATAAAAAACAGACTACATAATACTGTAAAACACAACA
TATCCAGTCACTATGGCGGCCGCATTAGGCACCCCAGGCTTTACACTTTATGCTTCCGGCTCGTATAATG
TGTGGATTTTGAGTTAGGATCCGTCGAGATTTTCAGGAGCTAAGGAAGCTAAAATGGAGAAAAAAATCAC
TGGATATACCACCGTTGATATATCCCAATGGCATCGTAAAGAACATTTTGAGGCATTTCAGTCAGTTGCT
CAATGTACCTATAACCAGACCGTTCAGCTGGATATTACGGCCTTTTTAAAGACCGTAAAGAAAAATAAGC
ACAAGTTTTATCCGGCCTTTATTCACATTCTTGCCCGCCTGATGAATGCTCATCCGGAATTCCGTATGGC
AATGAAAGACGGTGAGCTGGTGATATGGGATAGTGTTCACCCTTGTTACACCGTTTTCCATGAGCAAACT
GAAACGTTTTCATCGCTCTGGAGTGAATACCACGACGATTTCCGGCAGTTTCTACACATATATTCGCAAG
ATGTGGCGTGTTACGGTGAAAACCTGGCCTATTTCCCTAAAGGGTTTATTGAGAATATGTTTTTCGTCTC
AGCCAATCCCTGGGTGAGTTTCACCAGTTTTGATTTAAACGTGGCCAATATGGACAACTTCTTCGCCCCC
GTTTTCACCATGGGCAAATATTATACGCAAGGCGACAAGGTGCTGATGCCGCTGGCGATTCAGGTTCATC
ATGCCGTCTGTGATGGCTTCCATGTCGGCAGAATGCTTAATGAATTACAACAGTACTGCGATGAGTGGCA
GGGCGGGGCGTAATCTAGAGGATCCGGCTTACTAAAAGCCAGATAACAGTATGCGTATTTGCGCGCTGAT
TTTTGCGGTATAAGAATATATACTGATATGTATACCCGAAGTATGTCAAAAAGAGGTGTGCTATGAAGCA
GCGTATTACAGTGACAGTTGACAGCGACAGCTATCAGTTGCTCAAGGCATATATGATGTCAATATCTCCG
GTCTGGTAAGCACAACCATGCAGAATGAAGCCCGTCGTCTGCGTGCCGAACGCTGGAAAGCGGAAAATCA
GGAAGGGATGGCTGAGGTCGCCCGGTTTATTGAAATGAACGGCTCTTTTGCTGACGAGAACAGGGACTGG
TGAAATGCAGTTTAAGGTTTACACCTATAAAAGAGAGAGCCGTTATCGTCTGTTTGTGGATGTACAGAGT
GATATTATTGACACGCCCGGGCGACGGATGGTGATCCCCCTGGCCAGTGCACGTCTGCTGTCAGATAAAG
TCTCCCGTGAACTTTACCCGGTGGTGCATATCGGGGATGAAAGCTGGCGCATGATGACCACCGATATGGC
CAGTGTGCCGGTCTCCGTTATCGGGGAAGAAGTGGCTGATCTCAGCCACCGCGAAAATGACATCAAAAAC
GCCATTAACCTGATGTTCTGGGGAATATAAATGTCAGGCTCCCTTATACACAGCCAGTCTGCAGGTCGAC
CATAGTGACTGGATATGTTGTGTTTTACAGTATTATGTAGTCTGTTTTTTATGCAAAATCTAATTTAATA
TATTGATATTTATATCATTTTACGTTTCTCGTTCAGCTTTCTTGTACAAAGTGGTGTAACTCGAGTCTAG
AATTCGATATCAAGCTTATCGATAATCAACCTCTGGATTACAAAATTTGTGAAAGATTGACTGGTATTCT
TAACTATGTTGCTCCTTTTACGCTATGTGGATACGCTGCTTTAATGCCTTTGTATCATGCTATTGCTTCC
CGTATGGCTTTCATTTTCTCCTCCTTGTATAAATCCTGGTTGCTGTCTCTTTATGAGGAGTTGTGGCCCG
TTGTCAGGCAACGTGGCGTGGTGTGCACTGTGTTTGCTGACGCAACCCCCACTGGTTGGGGCATTGCCAC
CACCTGTCAGCTCCTTTCCGGGACTTTCGCTTTCCCCCTCCCTATTGCCACGGCGGAACTCATCGCCGCC
TGCCTTGCCCGCTGCTGGACAGGGGCTCGGCTGTTGGGCACTGACAATTCCGTGGTGTTGTCGGGGAAAT
CATCGTCCTTTCCTTGGCTGCTCGCCTGTGTTGCCACCTGGATTCTGCGCGGGACGTCCTTCTGCTACGT
CCCTTCGGCCCTCAATCCAGCGGACCTTCCTTCCCGCGGCCTGCTGCCGGCTCTGCGGCCTCTTCCGCGT
CTTCGCCTTCGCCCTCAGACGAGTCGGATCTCCCTTTGGGCCGCCTCCCCGCATCGATACCGTCGACCTC
GAGACCTAGAAAAACATGGAGCAATCACAAGTAGCAATACAGCAGCTACCAATGCTGATTGTGCCTGGCT
AGAAGCACAAGAGGAGGAGGAGGTGGGTTTTCCAGTCACACCTCAGGTACCTTTAAGACCAATGACTTAC
AAGGCAGCTGTAGATCTTAGCCACTTTTTAAAAGAAAAGGGGGGACTGGAAGGGCTAATTCACTCCCAAC
GAAGACAAGATATCCTTGATCTGTGGATCTACCACACACAAGGCTACTTCCCTGATTGGCAGAACTACAC
ACCAGGGCCAGGGATCAGATATCCACTGACCTTTGGATGGTGCTACAAGCTAGTACCAGTTGAGCAAGAG
AAGGTAGAAGAAGCCAATGAAGGAGAGAACACCCGCTTGTTACACCCTGTGAGCCTGCATGGGATGGATG
ACCCGGAGAGAGAAGTATTAGAGTGGAGGTTTGACAGCCGCCTAGCATTTCATCACATGGCCCGAGAGCT
GCATCCGGACTGTACTGGGTCTCTCTGGTTAGACCAGATCTGAGCCTGGGAGCTCTCTGGCTAACTAGGG
AACCCACTGCTTAAGCCTCAATAAAGCTTGCCTTGAGTGCTTCAAGTAGTGTGTGCCCGTCTGTTGTGTG
ACTCTGGTAACTAGAGATCCCTCAGACCCTTTTAGTCAGTGTGGAAAATCTCTAGCAGGGCCCGTTTAAA
CCCGCTGATCAGCCTCGACTGTGCCTTCTAGTTGCCAGCCATCTGTTGTTTGCCCCTCCCCCGTGCCTTC
CTTGACCCTGGAAGGTGCCACTCCCACTGTCCTTTCCTAATAAAATGAGGAAATTGCATCGCATTGTCTG
AGTAGGTGTCATTCTATTCTGGGGGGTGGGGTGGGGCAGGACAGCAAGGGGGAGGATTGGGAAGACAATA
GCAGGCATGCTGGGGATGCGGTGGGCTCTATGGCTTCTGAGGCGGAAAGAACCAGCTGGGGCTCTAGGGG
GTATCCCC
[124 nt withheld, positions 7709-7832]
C
[91 nt withheld, positions 7834-7924]
A
[49 nt withheld, positions 7926-7974]
CCTTTGACGTTGGAGTCCACGTTCTTT
[37 nt withheld, positions 8002-8038]
ACCCTATCTCGGTCTATTCTTTTGATTTATAAGGGATTTTGCCGATTTCGGCCTATTGGTTAAAAAATGA
GCTGATTTAACAAAAATTTAACGCGAATTAATTCTGTGGAATGTGTGTCAGTTAGGGTGTGGAAAGTCCC
CAGGCTCCCCAGCAGGCAGAAGTATGCAAAGCATGCATCTCAATTAGTCAGCAACCAGGTGTGGAAAGTC
CCCAGGCTCCCCAGCAGGCAGAAGTATGCAAAGCATGCATCTCAATTAGTCAGCAACCATAGTCCCGCCC
CTAACTCCGCCCATCCCGCCCCTAACTCCGCCCAGTTCCGCCCATTCTCCGCCCCATGGCTGACTAATTT
TTTTTATTTATGCAGAGGCCGAGGCCGCCTCTGCCTCTGAGCTATTCCAGAAGTAGTGAGGAGGCTTTTT
TGGAGGCCTAGGCTTTTGCAAAAAGCTCCCGGGAGCTTGTATATCCATTTTCGGATCTGATCAGCACGTG
TTGACAATTAATCATCGGCATAGTATATCGGCATAGTATAATACGACAAGGTGAGGAACTAAACCATGGC
CAAGTTGACCAGTGCCGTTCCGGTGCTCACCGCGCGCGACGTCGCCGGAGCGGTCGAGTTCTGGACCGAC
CGGCTCGGGTTCTCCCGGGACTTCGTGGAGGACGACTTCGCCGGTGTGGTCCGGGACGACGTGACCCTGT
TCATCAGCGCGGTCCAGGACCAGGTGGTGCCGGACAACACCCTGGCCTGGGTGTGGGTGCGCGGCCTGGA
CGAGCTGTACGCCGAGTGGTCGGAGGTCGTGTCCACGAACTTCCGGGACGCCTCCGGGCCGGCCATGACC
GAGATCGGCGAGCAGCCGTGGGGGCGGGAGTTCGCCCTGCGCGACCCGGCCGGCAACTGCGTGCACTTCG
TGGCCGAGGAGCAGGACTGACACGTGCTACGAGATTTCGATTCCACCGCCGCCTTCTATGAAAGGTTGGG
CTTCGGAATCGTTTTCCGGGACGCCGGCTGGATGATCCTCCAGCGCGGGGATCTCATGCTGGAGTTCTTC
GCCCACCCCAACTTGTTTATTGCAGCTTATAATGGTTACAAATAAAGCAATAGCATCACAAATTTCACAA
ATAAAGCATTTTTTTCACTGCATTCTAGTTGTGGTTTGTCCAAACTCATCAATGTATCTTATCATGTCTG
TATACCGTCGACCTCTAGCTAGAGCTTGGCGTAATCATGGTCATAGCTGTTTCCTGTGTGAAATTGTTAT
CCGCTCACAATTCCACACAACATACGAGCCGGAAGCATAAAGTGTAAAGCCTGGGGTGCCTAATGAGTGA
GCTAACTCACATTAATTGCGTTGCGCTCACTGCCCGCTTTCCAGTCGGGAAACCTGTCGTGCCAGCTGCA
TTAATGAATCGGCCAACGCGCGGGGAGAGGCGGTTTGCGTATTGGGCGCTCTTCCGCTTCCTCGCTCACT
GACTCGCTGCGCTCGGTCGTTCGGCTGCGGCGAGCGGTATCAGCTCACTCAAAGGCGGTAATACGGTTAT
CCACAGAATCAGGGGATAACGCAGGAAAGAACATGTGAGCAAAAGGCCAGCAAAAGGCCAGGAACCGTAA
AAAGGCCGCGTTGCTGGCGTTTTTCCATAGGCTCCGCCCCCCTGACGAGCATCACAAAAATCGACGCTCA
AGTCAGAGGTGGCGAAACCCGACAGGACTATAAAGATACCAGGCGTTTCCCCCTGGAAGCTCCCTCGTGC
GCTCTCCTGTTCCGACCCTGCCGCTTACCGGATACCTGTCCGCCTTTCTCCCTTCGGGAAGCGTGGCGCT
TTCTCATAGCTCACGCTGTAGGTATCTCAGTTCGGTGTAGGTCGTTCGCTCCAAGCTGGGCTGTGTGCAC
GAACCCCCCGTTCAGCCCGACCGCTGCGCCTTATCCGGTAACTATCGTCTTGAGTCCAACCCGGTAAGAC
ACGACTTATCGCCACTGGCAGCAGCCACTGGTAACAGGATTAGCAGAGCGAGGTATGTAGGCGGTGCTAC
AGAGTTCTTGAAGTGGTGGCCTAACTACGGCTACACTAGAAGAACAGTATTTGGTATCTGCGCTCTGCTG
AAGCCAGTTACCTTCGGAAAAAGAGTTGGTAGCTCTTGATCCGGCAAACAAACCACCGCTGGTAGCGGTG
GTTTTTTTGTTTGCAAGCAGCAGATTACGCGCAGAAAAAAAGGATCTCAAGAAGATCCTTTGATCTTTTC
TACGGGGTCTGACGCTCAGTGGAACGAAAACTCACGTTAAGGGATTTTGGTCATGAGATTATCAAAAAGG
ATCTTCACCTAGATCCTTTTAAATTAAAAATGAAGTTTTAAATCAATCTAAAGTATATATGAGTAAACTT
GGTCTGACAGTTACCAATGCTTAATCAGTGAGGCACCTATCTCAGCGATCTGTCTATTTCGTTCATCCAT
AGTTGCCTGACTCCCCGTCGTGTAGATAACTACGATACGGGAGGGCTTACCATCTGGCCCCAGTGCTGCA
ATGATACCGCGAGACCCACGCTCACCGGCTCCAGATTTATCAGCAATAAACCAGCCAGCCGGAAGGGCCG
AGCGCAGAAGTGGTCCTGCAACTTTATCCGCCTCCATCCAGTCTATTAATTGTTGCCGGGAAGCTAGAGT
AAGTAGTTCGCCAGTTAATAGTTTGCGCAACGTTGTTGCCATTGCTACAGGCATCGTGGTGTCACGCTCG
TCGTTTGGTATGGCTTCATTCAGCTCCGGTTCCCAACGATCAAGGCGAGTTACATGATCCCCCATGTTGT
GCAAAAAAGCGGTTAGCTCCTTCGGTCCTCCGATCGTTGTCAGAAGTAAGTTGGCCGCAGTGTTATCACT
CATGGTTATGGCAGCACTGCATAATTCTCTTACTGTCATGCCATCCGTAAGATGCTTTTCTGTGACTGGT
GAGTACTCAACCAAGTCATTCTGAGAATAGTGTATGCGGCGACCGAGTTGCTCTTGCCCGGCGTCAATAC
GGGATAATACCGCGCCACATAGCAGAACTTTAAAAGTGCTCATCATTGGAAAACGTTCTTCGGGGCGAAA
ACTCTCAAGGATCTTACCGCTGTTGAGATCCAGTTCGATGTAACCCACTCGTGCACCCAACTGATCTTCA
GCATCTTTTACTTTCACCAGCGTTTCTGGGTGAGCAAAAACAGGAAGGCAAAATGCCGCAAAAAAGGGAA
TAAGGGCGACACGGAAATGTTGAATACTCATACTCTTCCTTTTTCAATATTATTGAAGCATTTATCAGGG
TTATTGTCTCATGAGCGGATACATATTTGAATGTATTTAGAAAAATAAACAAATAGGGGTTCCGCGCACA
TTTCCCCGAAAAGTGCCACCTGACAC
