Features (pLannotate 1.2.2; 37 found; start..end, strand, type, name):
     47..147     +  CDS            Rev (fragment): human immunodeficiency virus 1 (HIV-1) Rev protein; rev; enhances nuclear export of unspliced and incompletely spliced viral mRNAs
    197..314     +  misc_feature   cPPT/CTS: central polypurine tract and central termination sequence of HIV-1
    379..1590    +  promoter       UbC promoter: human ubiquitin C promoter
   1656..2167    +  CDS            Nluc (fragment): NanoLuc® luciferase human codon-optimized
   2174..2298    +  protein_bind   attR1: mutant version of attR; recombination site for the Gateway® LR reaction LR Clonase™
   2323..2353    +  promoter       lac UV5 promoter: E. coli lac promoter with an "up" mutation
   2377..2406    +  promoter       cat promoter (fragment): promoter of the E. coli cat gene encoding chloramphenicol acetyltransferase
   2407..3087    +  CDS            CmR: chloramphenicol acetyltransferase confers resistance to chloramphenicol
   3244..3402    +  CDS            ccdA (fragment): CCDA_ECO57 - Also known as H, letA. Experimental evidence at protein level: Swiss-Prot protein existence level 1. Antitoxin component of a type II toxin-antitoxin (TA) system which inhibits the post-segregational killing (PSK) of plasmid-free cells, also referred to as a plasmid addiction system. Binds to and blocks the activity of CcdB; will also remove bound CcdB protein from the CcdB-GyrA complex by forming a CcdA-CcdB complex, a process termed rejuvenation. Functions as a transcriptional corepressor for the ccdAB operon, repression also requires CcdB (By similarity). From Escherichia coli
   3407..3712    +  CDS            ccdB: CcdB, a bacterial toxin that poisons DNA gyrase; ccdB; Plasmids containing the ccdB gene cannot be propagated in standard E. coli strains.
   3753..3877    -  protein_bind   attR2: mutant version of attR; recombination site for the Gateway® LR reaction LR Clonase™
   3892..3916    +  misc_feature   MCS (fragment): pBluescript multiple cloning site
   3916..4504    +  misc_feature   WPRE: woodchuck hepatitis virus posttranscriptional regulatory element
   4441..5022    +  CDS            nef (fragment): NEF_HV1H2 - Experimental evidence at protein level: Swiss-Prot protein existence level 1. Extracellular Nef protein targets CD4(+) T-lymphocytes for apoptosis by interacting with CXCR4 surface receptors. From Human immunodeficiency virus type 1 group M subtype B (isolate HXB2) (HIV-1).
   5029..5209    +  LTR            5' LTR (truncated): truncated 5' long terminal repeat (LTR) from HIV-1
   5241..5465    +  polyA_signal   bGH poly(A) signal: bovine growth hormone polyadenylation signal
   5469..5490    +  promoter       SV40 promoter (fragment): SV40 enhancer and early promoter
   5511..5939    +  rep_origin     f1 ori (sequence partly withheld): f1 bacteriophage origin of replication; arrow indicates direction of (+) strand synthesis
   5953..6282    +  promoter       SV40 promoter: SV40 enhancer and early promoter
   6330..6377    +  promoter       EM7 promoter: synthetic bacterial promoter&nbsp
   6396..6770    +  CDS            BleoR: antibiotic-binding protein; Sh ble from Streptoalloteichus hindustanus; confers resistance to bleomycin, phleomycin, and Zeocin™
   6780..6905    +  CDS            ble (fragment): BLE_KLEPN - Experimental evidence at protein level: Swiss-Prot protein existence level 1. Binding protein with a strong affinity to the bleomycin family of antibiotics. Binds to CL990; an antimitotic-antibiotic compound. From Klebsiella pneumoniae.
   6900..7021    +  polyA_signal   SV40 poly(A) signal: SV40 polyadenylation signal
   7092..7114    -  protein_bind   lac operator (fragment): The lac repressor binds to the lac operator to inhibit transcription in E. coli. This inhibition can be relieved by adding lactose or isopropyl-β-D-thiogalactopyranoside (IPTG). lac repressor encoded by lacI
   7118..7148    -  promoter       lac promoter: promoter for the E. coli lac operon
   7163..7184    -  protein_bind   CAP binding site: CAP binding activates transcription in the presence of cAMP. E. coli catabolite activator protein
   7197..7289    -  CDS            lacI (fragment): lac repressor; lacI; The lac repressor binds to the lac operator to inhibit transcription in E. coli. This inhibition can be relieved by adding lactose or isopropyl-β-D-thiogalactopyranoside (IPTG).
   7472..8060    -  rep_origin     ori: high-copy-number ColE1/pMB1/pBR322/pUC origin of replication
   8231..9091    -  CDS            AmpR: β-lactamase; bla; confers resistance to ampicillin, carbenicillin, and related antibiotics
   9092..9196    -  promoter       AmpR promoter: bla
   9255..9307    -  misc_feature   bom (fragment): basis of mobility region from pBR322
   9462..9841    +  enhancer       CMV enhancer: human cytomegalovirus immediate early enhancer
   9842..10041   +  promoter       CMV promoter: human cytomegalovirus (CMV) immediate early promoter
  10059..10239   +  LTR            5' LTR (truncated): truncated 5' long terminal repeat (LTR) from HIV-1
  10286..10411   +  misc_feature   HIV-1 Ψ: packaging signal of human immunodeficiency virus type 1
  10395..10758   +  CDS            HIV-1 gag (fragment): gag protein from human immunodeficiency virus 1; gag
  10904..11137   +  misc_feature   RRE: The Rev response element (RRE) of HIV-1 allows for Rev-dependent mRNA export from the nucleus to the cytoplasm.
>Addgene plasmid #113454 | pLenti myc-NL-GW | addgene full sequence | sequence record 233123 | Addgene NGS Result
TATAGTGAATAGAGTTAGGCAGGGATATTCACCATTATCGTTTCAGACCCACCTCCCAACCCCGAGGGGA
CCCGACAGGCCCGAAGGAATAGAAGAAGAAGGTGGAGAGAGAGACAGAGACAGATCCATTCGATTAGTGA
ACGGATCGGCACTGCGTGCGCCAATTCTGCAGACAAATGGCAGTATTCATCCACAATTTTAAAAGAAAAG
GGGGGATTGGGGGGTACAGTGCAGGGGAAAGAATAGTAGACATAATAGCAACAGACATACAAACTAAAGA
ATTACAAAAACAAATTACAAAAATTCAAAATTTTCGGGTTTATTACAGGGACAGCAGAGATCCAGTTTGG
TTAATTAACCCGTGTCGGCTCCAGATCTGGCCTCCGCGCCGGGTTTTGGCGCCTCCCGCGGGCGCCCCCC
TCCTCACGGCGAGCGCTGCCACGTCAGACGAAGGGCGCAGCGAGCGTCCTGATCCTTCCGCCCGGACGCT
CAGGACAGCGGCCCGCTGCTCATAAGACTCGGCCTTAGAACCCCAGTATCAGCAGAAGGACATTTTAGGA
CGGGACTTGGGTGACTCTAGGGCACTGGTTTTCTTTCCAGAGAGCGGAACAGGCGAGGAAAAGTAGTCCC
TTCTCGGCGATTCTGCGGAGGGATCTCCGTGGGGCGGTGAACGCCGATGATTATATAAGGACGCGCCGGG
TGTGGCACAGCTAGTTCCGTCGCAGCCGGGATTTGGGTCGCGGTTCTTGTTTGTGGATCGCTGTGATCGT
CACTTGGTGAGTAGCGGGCTGCTGGGCTGGCCGGGGCTTTCGTGGCCGCCGGGCCGCTCGGTGGGACGGA
AGCGTGTGGAGAGACCGCCAAGGGCTGTAGTCTGGGTCCGCGAGCAAGGTTGCCCTGAACTGGGGGTTGG
GGGGAGCGCAGCAAAATGGCGGCTGTTCCCGAGTCTTGAATGGAAGACGCTTGTGAGGCGGGCTGTGAGG
TCGTTGAAACAAGGTGGGGGGCATGGTGGGCGGCAAGAACCCAAGGTCTTGAGGCCTTCGCTAATGCGGG
AAAGCTCTTATTCGGGTGAGATGGGCTGGGGCACCATCTGGGGACCCTGACGTGAAGTTTGTCACTGACT
GGAGAACTCGGTTTGTCGTCTGTTGCGGGGGCGGCAGTTATGGCGGTGCCGTTGGGCAGTGCACCCGTAC
CTTTGGGAGCGCGCGCCCTCGTCGTGTCGTGACGTCACCCGTTCTGTTGGCTTATAATGCAGGGTGGGGC
CACCTGCCGGTAGGTGTGCGGTAGGCTTTTCTCCGTCGCAGGACGCAGGGTTCGGGCCTAGGGTAGGCTC
TCCTGAATCGACAGGCGCCGGACCTCTGGTGAGGGGAGGGATAAGTGAGGCGTCAGTTTCTTTGGTCGGT
TTTATGTACCTATCTTCTTAAGTAGCTGAAGCTCCGGTTTTGAACTATGCGCTCGGGGTTGGCGAGTGTG
TTTTGTGAAGTTTTTTAGGCACCTTTTGAAATGTAATCATTTGGGTCAATATGTAATTTTCAGTGTTAGA
CTAGTAAATTGTCCGCTAAATTCTGGCCGTTTTTGGCTTTTTTGTTAGACGAAGCTTGGGCCCGGGAATT
AATTCGCTAGCACCATGGAACAGAAACTGATCTCTGAAGAAGACCTGGTCTTCACACTCGAAGATTTCGT
TGGGGACTGGCGACAGACAGCCGGCTACAACCTGGACCAAGTCCTTGAACAGGGAGGTGTGTCCAGTTTG
TTTCAGAATCTCGGGGTGTCCGTAACTCCGATCCAAAGGATTGTCCTGAGCGGTGAAAATGGGCTGAAGA
TCGACATCCATGTCATCATCCCGTATGAAGGTCTGAGCGGCGACCAAATGGGCCAGATCGAAAAAATTTT
TAAGGTGGTGTACCCTGTGGATGATCATCACTTTAAGGTGATCCTGCACTATGGCACACTGGTAATCGAC
GGGGTTACGCCGAACATGATCGACTATTTCGGACGGCCGTATGAAGGCATCGCCGTGTTCGACGGCAAAA
AGATCACTGTAACAGGGACCCTGTGGAACGGCAACAAAATTATCGACGAGCGCCTGATCAACCCCGACGG
CTCCCTGCTGTTCCGAGTAACCATCAACGGAGTGACCGGCTGGCGGCTGTGCGAACGCATTCTGGCGAAG
CTTACAAGTTTGTACAAAAAAGCTGAACGAGAAACGTAAAATGATATAAATATCAATATATTAAATTAGA
TTTTGCATAAAAAACAGACTACATAATACTGTAAAACACAACATATCCAGTCACTATGGCGGCCGCATTA
GGCACCCCAGGCTTTACACTTTATGCTTCCGGCTCGTATAATGTGTGGATTTTGAGTTAGGATCCGTCGA
GATTTTCAGGAGCTAAGGAAGCTAAAATGGAGAAAAAAATCACTGGATATACCACCGTTGATATATCCCA
ATGGCATCGTAAAGAACATTTTGAGGCATTTCAGTCAGTTGCTCAATGTACCTATAACCAGACCGTTCAG
CTGGATATTACGGCCTTTTTAAAGACCGTAAAGAAAAATAAGCACAAGTTTTATCCGGCCTTTATTCACA
TTCTTGCCCGCCTGATGAATGCTCATCCGGAATTCCGTATGGCAATGAAAGACGGTGAGCTGGTGATATG
GGATAGTGTTCACCCTTGTTACACCGTTTTCCATGAGCAAACTGAAACGTTTTCATCGCTCTGGAGTGAA
TACCACGACGATTTCCGGCAGTTTCTACACATATATTCGCAAGATGTGGCGTGTTACGGTGAAAACCTGG
CCTATTTCCCTAAAGGGTTTATTGAGAATATGTTTTTCGTCTCAGCCAATCCCTGGGTGAGTTTCACCAG
TTTTGATTTAAACGTGGCCAATATGGACAACTTCTTCGCCCCCGTTTTCACCATGGGCAAATATTATACG
CAAGGCGACAAGGTGCTGATGCCGCTGGCGATTCAGGTTCATCATGCCGTTTGTGATGGCTTCCATGTCG
GCAGAATGCTTAATGAATTACAACAGTACTGCGATGAGTGGCAGGCGGGGCGTAATCTAGAGGATCCGGC
TTACTAAAAGCCAGATAACAGTATGCGTATTTGCGCGCTGATTTTTGCGGTATAAGAATATATACTGATA
TGTATACCCGAAGTATGTCAAAAAGAGGTATGCTATGAAGCAGCGTATTACAGTGACAGTTGACAGCGAC
AGCTATCAGTTGCTCAAGGCATATATGATGTCAATATCTCCGGTCTGGTAAGCACAACCATGCAGAATGA
AGCCCGTCGTCTGCGTGCCGAACGCTGGAAAGCGGAAAATCAGGAAGGGATGGCTGAGGTCGCCCGGTTT
ATTGAAATGAACGGCTCTTTTGCTGACGAGAACAGGGGCTGGTGAAATGCAGTTTAAGGTTTACACCTAT
AAAAGAGAGAGCCGTTATCGTCTGTTTGTGGATGTACAGAGTGATATTATTGACACGCCCGGGCGACGGA
TGGTGATCCCCCTGGCCAGTGCACGTCTGCTGTCAGATAAAGTCCCCCGTGAACTTTACCCGGTGGTGCA
TATCGGGGATGAAAGCTGGCGCATGATGACCACCGATATGGCCAGTGTGCCGGTCTCCGTTATCGGGGAA
GAAGTGGCTGATCTCAGCCACCGCGAAAATGACATCAAAAACGCCATTAACCTGATGTTCTGGGGAATAT
AAATGTCAGGCTCCCTTATACACAGCCAGTCTGCAGGTCGACCATAGTGACTGGATATGTTGTGTTTTAC
AGTATTATGTAGTCTGTTTTTTATGCAAAATCTAATTTAATATATTGATATTTATATCATTTTACGTTTC
TCGTTCAGCTTTCTTGTACAAAGTGGTGTAACTCGAGTCTAGAATTCGATATCAAGCTTATCGATAATCA
ACCTCTGGATTACAAAATTTGTGAAAGATTGACTGGTATTCTTAACTATGTTGCTCCTTTTACGCTATGT
GGATACGCTGCTTTAATGCCTTTGTATCATGCTATTGCTTCCCGTATGGCTTTCATTTTCTCCTCCTTGT
ATAAATCCTGGTTGCTGTCTCTTTATGAGGAGTTGTGGCCCGTTGTCAGGCAACGTGGCGTGGTGTGCAC
TGTGTTTGCTGACGCAACCCCCACTGGTTGGGGCATTGCCACCACCTGTCAGCTCCTTTCCGGGACTTTC
GCTTTCCCCCTCCCTATTGCCACGGCGGAACTCATCGCCGCCTGCCTTGCCCGCTGCTGGACAGGGGCTC
GGCTGTTGGGCACTGACAATTCCGTGGTGTTGTCGGGGAAATCATCGTCCTTTCCTTGGCTGCTCGCCTG
TGTTGCCACCTGGATTCTGCGCGGGACGTCCTTCTGCTACGTCCCTTCGGCCCTCAATCCAGCGGACCTT
CCTTCCCGCGGCCTGCTGCCGGCTCTGCGGCCTCTTCCGCGTCTTCGCCTTCGCCCTCAGACGAGTCGGA
TCTCCCTTTGGGCCGCCTCCCCGCATCGATACCGTCGACCTCGAGACCTAGAAAAACATGGAGCAATCAC
AAGTAGCAATACAGCAGCTACCAATGCTGATTGTGCCTGGCTAGAAGCACAAGAGGAGGAGGAGGTGGGT
TTTCCAGTCACACCTCAGGTACCTTTAAGACCAATGACTTACAAGGCAGCTGTAGATCTTAGCCACTTTT
TAAAAGAAAAGGGGGGACTGGAAGGGCTAATTCACTCCCAACGAAGACAAGATATCCTTGATCTGTGGAT
CTACCACACACAAGGCTACTTCCCTGATTGGCAGAACTACACACCAGGGCCAGGGATCAGATATCCACTG
ACCTTTGGATGGTGCTACAAGCTAGTACCAGTTGAGCAAGAGAAGGTAGAAGAAGCCAATGAAGGAGAGA
ACACCCGCTTGTTACACCCTGTGAGCCTGCATGGGATGGATGACCCGGAGAGAGAAGTATTAGAGTGGAG
GTTTGACAGCCGCCTAGCATTTCATCACATGGCCCGAGAGCTGCATCCGGACTGTACTGGGTCTCTCTGG
TTAGACCAGATCTGAGCCTGGGAGCTCTCTGGCTAACTAGGGAACCCACTGCTTAAGCCTCAATAAAGCT
TGCCTTGAGTGCTTCAAGTAGTGTGTGCCCGTCTGTTGTGTGACTCTGGTAACTAGAGATCCCTCAGACC
CTTTTAGTCAGTGTGGAAAATCTCTAGCAGGGCCCGTTTAAACCCGCTGATCAGCCTCGACTGTGCCTTC
TAGTTGCCAGCCATCTGTTGTTTGCCCCTCCCCCGTGCCTTCCTTGACCCTGGAAGGTGCCACTCCCACT
GTCCTTTCCTAATAAAATGAGGAAATTGCATCGCATTGTCTGAGTAGGTGTCATTCTATTCTGGGGGGTG
GGGTGGGGCAGGACAGCAAGGGGGAGGATTGGGAAGACAATAGCAGGCATGCTGGGGATGCGGTGGGCTC
TATGGCTTCTGAGGCGGAAAGAACCAGCTGGGGCTCTAGGGGGTATCCCC
[124 nt withheld, positions 5511-5634]
C
[91 nt withheld, positions 5636-5726]
A
[49 nt withheld, positions 5728-5776]
CCTTTGACGTTGGAGTCCACGTTCTTT
[37 nt withheld, positions 5804-5840]
ACCCTATCTCGGTCTATTCTTTTGATTTATAAGGGATTTTGCCGATTTCGGCCTATTGGTTAAAAAATGA
GCTGATTTAACAAAAATTTAACGCGAATTAATTCTGTGGAATGTGTGTCAGTTAGGGTGTGGAAAGTCCC
CAGGCTCCCCAGCAGGCAGAAGTATGCAAAGCATGCATCTCAATTAGTCAGCAACCAGGTGTGGAAAGTC
CCCAGGCTCCCCAGCAGGCAGAAGTATGCAAAGCATGCATCTCAATTAGTCAGCAACCATAGTCCCGCCC
CTAACTCCGCCCATCCCGCCCCTAACTCCGCCCAGTTCCGCCCATTCTCCGCCCCATGGCTGACTAATTT
TTTTTATTTATGCAGAGGCCGAGGCCGCCTCTGCCTCTGAGCTATTCCAGAAGTAGTGAGGAGGCTTTTT
TGGAGGCCTAGGCTTTTGCAAAAAGCTCCCGGGAGCTTGTATATCCATTTTCGGATCTGATCAGCACGTG
TTGACAATTAATCATCGGCATAGTATATCGGCATAGTATAATACGACAAGGTGAGGAACTAAACCATGGC
CAAGTTGACCAGTGCCGTTCCGGTGCTCACCGCGCGCGACGTCGCCGGAGCGGTCGAGTTCTGGACCGAC
CGGCTCGGGTTCTCCCGGGACTTCGTGGAGGACGACTTCGCCGGTGTGGTCCGGGACGACGTGACCCTGT
TCATCAGCGCGGTCCAGGACCAGGTGGTGCCGGACAACACCCTGGCCTGGGTGTGGGTGCGCGGCCTGGA
CGAGCTGTACGCCGAGTGGTCGGAGGTCGTGTCCACGAACTTCCGGGACGCCTCCGGGCCGGCCATGACC
GAGATCGGCGAGCAGCCGTGGGGGCGGGAGTTCGCCCTGCGCGACCCGGCCGGCAACTGCGTGCACTTCG
TGGCCGAGGAGCAGGACTGACACGTGCTACGAGATTTCGATTCCACCGCCGCCTTCTATGAAAGGTTGGG
CTTCGGAATCGTTTTCCGGGACGCCGGCTGGATGATCCTCCAGCGCGGGGATCTCATGCTGGAGTTCTTC
GCCCACCCCAACTTGTTTATTGCAGCTTATAATGGTTACAAATAAAGCAATAGCATCACAAATTTCACAA
ATAAAGCATTTTTTTCACTGCATTCTAGTTGTGGTTTGTCCAAACTCATCAATGTATCTTATCATGTCTG
TATACCGTCGACCTCTAGCTAGAGCTTGGCGTAATCATGGTCATAGCTGTTTCCTGTGTGAAATTGTTAT
CCGCTCACAATTCCACACAACATACGAGCCGGAAGCATAAAGTGTAAAGCCTGGGGTGCCTAATGAGTGA
GCTAACTCACATTAATTGCGTTGCGCTCACTGCCCGCTTTCCAGTCGGGAAACCTGTCGTGCCAGCTGCA
TTAATGAATCGGCCAACGCGCGGGGAGAGGCGGTTTGCGTATTGGGCGCTCTTCCGCTTCCTCGCTCACT
GACTCGCTGCGCTCGGTCGTTCGGCTGCGGCGAGCGGTATCAGCTCACTCAAAGGCGGTAATACGGTTAT
CCACAGAATCAGGGGATAACGCAGGAAAGAACATGTGAGCAAAAGGCCAGCAAAAGGCCAGGAACCGTAA
AAAGGCCGCGTTGCTGGCGTTTTTCCATAGGCTCCGCCCCCCTGACGAGCATCACAAAAATCGACGCTCA
AGTCAGAGGTGGCGAAACCCGACAGGACTATAAAGATACCAGGCGTTTCCCCCTGGAAGCTCCCTCGTGC
GCTCTCCTGTTCCGACCCTGCCGCTTACCGGATACCTGTCCGCCTTTCTCCCTTCGGGAAGCGTGGCGCT
TTCTCATAGCTCACGCTGTAGGTATCTCAGTTCGGTGTAGGTCGTTCGCTCCAAGCTGGGCTGTGTGCAC
GAACCCCCCGTTCAGCCCGACCGCTGCGCCTTATCCGGTAACTATCGTCTTGAGTCCAACCCGGTAAGAC
ACGACTTATCGCCACTGGCAGCAGCCACTGGTAACAGGATTAGCAGAGCGAGGTATGTAGGCGGTGCTAC
AGAGTTCTTGAAGTGGTGGCCTAACTACGGCTACACTAGAAGAACAGTATTTGGTATCTGCGCTCTGCTG
AAGCCAGTTACCTTCGGAAAAAGAGTTGGTAGCTCTTGATCCGGCAAACAAACCACCGCTGGTAGCGGTG
GTTTTTTTGTTTGCAAGCAGCAGATTACGCGCAGAAAAAAAGGATCTCAAGAAGATCCTTTGATCTTTTC
TACGGGGTCTGACGCTCAGTGGAACGAAAACTCACGTTAAGGGATTTTGGTCATGAGATTATCAAAAAGG
ATCTTCACCTAGATCCTTTTAAATTAAAAATGAAGTTTTAAATCAATCTAAAGTATATATGAGTAAACTT
GGTCTGACAGTTACCAATGCTTAATCAGTGAGGCACCTATCTCAGCGATCTGTCTATTTCGTTCATCCAT
AGTTGCCTGACTCCCCGTCGTGTAGATAACTACGATACGGGAGGGCTTACCATCTGGCCCCAGTGCTGCA
ATGATACCGCGAGACCCACGCTCACCGGCTCCAGATTTATCAGCAATAAACCAGCCAGCCGGAAGGGCCG
AGCGCAGAAGTGGTCCTGCAACTTTATCCGCCTCCATCCAGTCTATTAATTGTTGCCGGGAAGCTAGAGT
AAGTAGTTCGCCAGTTAATAGTTTGCGCAACGTTGTTGCCATTGCTACAGGCATCGTGGTGTCACGCTCG
TCGTTTGGTATGGCTTCATTCAGCTCCGGTTCCCAACGATCAAGGCGAGTTACATGATCCCCCATGTTGT
GCAAAAAAGCGGTTAGCTCCTTCGGTCCTCCGATCGTTGTCAGAAGTAAGTTGGCCGCAGTGTTATCACT
CATGGTTATGGCAGCACTGCATAATTCTCTTACTGTCATGCCATCCGTAAGATGCTTTTCTGTGACTGGT
GAGTACTCAACCAAGTCATTCTGAGAATAGTGTATGCGGCGACCGAGTTGCTCTTGCCCGGCGTCAATAC
GGGATAATACCGCGCCACATAGCAGAACTTTAAAAGTGCTCATCATTGGAAAACGTTCTTCGGGGCGAAA
ACTCTCAAGGATCTTACCGCTGTTGAGATCCAGTTCGATGTAACCCACTCGTGCACCCAACTGATCTTCA
GCATCTTTTACTTTCACCAGCGTTTCTGGGTGAGCAAAAACAGGAAGGCAAAATGCCGCAAAAAAGGGAA
TAAGGGCGACACGGAAATGTTGAATACTCATACTCTTCCTTTTTCAATATTATTGAAGCATTTATCAGGG
TTATTGTCTCATGAGCGGATACATATTTGAATGTATTTAGAAAAATAAACAAATAGGGGTTCCGCGCACA
TTTCCCCGAAAAGTGCCACCTGACGTCGACGGATCGGGAGATCTCCCGATCCCCTATGGTGCACTCTCAG
TACAATCTGCTCTGATGCCGCATAGTTAAGCCAGTATCTGCTCCCTGCTTGTGTGTTGGAGGTCGCTGAG
TAGTGCGCGAGCAAAATTTAAGCTACAACAAGGCAAGGCTTGACCGACAATTGCATGAAGAATCTGCTTA
GGGTTAGGCGTTTTGCGCTGCTTCGCGATGTACGGGCCAGATATACGCGTTGACATTGATTATTGACTAG
TTATTAATAGTAATCAATTACGGGGTCATTAGTTCATAGCCCATATATGGAGTTCCGCGTTACATAACTT
ACGGTAAATGGCCCGCCTGGCTGACCGCCCAACGACCCCCGCCCATTGACGTCAATAATGACGTATGTTC
CCATAGTAACGCCAATAGGGACTTTCCATTGACGTCAATGGGTGGAGTATTTACGGTAAACTGCCCACTT
GGCAGTACATCAAGTGTATCATATGCCAAGTACGCCCCCTATTGACGTCAATGACGGTAAATGGCCCGCC
TGGCATTATGCCCAGTACATGACCTTATGGGACTTTCCTACTTGGCAGTACATCTACGTATTAGTCATCG
CTATTACCATGGTGATGCGGTTTTGGCAGTACATCAATGGGCGTGGATAGCGGTTTGACTCACGGGGATT
TCCAAGTCTCCACCCCATTGACGTCAATGGGAGTTTGTTTTGGCACCAAAATCAACGGGACTTTCCAAAA
TGTCGTAACAACTCCGCCCCATTGACGCAAATGGGCGGTAGGCGTGTACGGTGGGAGGTCTATATAAGCA
GCGCGTTTTGCCTGTACTGGGTCTCTCTGGTTAGACCAGATCTGAGCCTGGGAGCTCTCTGGCTAACTAG
GGAACCCACTGCTTAAGCCTCAATAAAGCTTGCCTTGAGTGCTTCAAGTAGTGTGTGCCCGTCTGTTGTG
TGACTCTGGTAACTAGAGATCCCTCAGACCCTTTTAGTCAGTGTGGAAAATCTCTAGCAGTGGCGCCCGA
ACAGGGACTTGAAAGCGAAAGGGAAACCAGAGGAGCTCTCTCGACGCAGGACTCGGCTTGCTGAAGCGCG
CACGGCAAGAGGCGAGGGGCGGCGACTGGTGAGTACGCCAAAAATTTTGACTAGCGGAGGCTAGAAGGAG
AGAGATGGGTGCGAGAGCGTCAGTATTAAGCGGGGGAGAATTAGATCGCGATGGGAAAAAATTCGGTTAA
GGCCAGGGGGAAAGAAAAAATATAAATTAAAACATATAGTATGGGCAAGCAGGGAGCTAGAACGATTCGC
AGTTAATCCTGGCCTGTTAGAAACATCAGAAGGCTGTAGACAAATACTGGGACAGCTACAACCATCCCTT
CAGACAGGATCAGAAGAACTTAGATCATTATATAATACAGTAGCAACCCTCTATTGTGTGCATCAAAGGA
TAGAGATAAAAGACACCAAGGAAGCTTTAGACAAGATAGAGGAAGAGCAAAACAAAAGTAAGACCACCGC
ACAGCAAGCGGCCGCTGATCTTCAGACCTGGAGGAGGAGATATGAGGGACAATTGGAGAAGTGAATTATA
TAAATATAAAGTAGTAAAAATTGAACCATTAGGAGTAGCACCCACCAAGGCAAAGAGAAGAGTGGTGCAG
AGAGAAAAAAGAGCAGTGGGAATAGGAGCTTTGTTCCTTGGGTTCTTGGGAGCAGCAGGAAGCACTATGG
GCGCAGCGTCAATGACGCTGACGGTACAGGCCAGACAATTATTGTCTGGTATAGTGCAGCAGCAGAACAA
TTTGCTGAGGGCTATTGAGGCGCAACAGCATCTGTTGCAACTCACAGTCTGGGGCATCAAGCAGCTCCAG
GCAAGAATCCTGGCTGTGGAAAGATACCTAAAGGATCAACAGCTCCTGGGGATTTGGGGTTGCTCTGGAA
AACTCATTTGCACCACTGCTGTGCCTTGGAATGCTAGTTGGAGTAATAAATCTCTGGAACAGATTTGGAA
TCACACGACCTGGATGGAGTGGGACAGAGAAATTAACAATTACACAAGCTTAATACACTCCTTAATTGAA
GAATCGCAAAACCAGCAAGAAAAGAATGAACAAGAATTATTGGAATTAGATAAATGGGCAAGTTTGTGGA
ATTGGTTTAACATAACAAATTGGCTGTGGTATATAAAATTATTCATAATGATAGTAGGAGGCTTGGTAGG
TTTAAGAATAGTTTTTGCTGTACTTTC
